Addgene plasmid #56180: mCrimson-Cx43-7
Purpose: Localization: Gap Junctions, Excitation: 588, Emission: 615
Depositing lab: Michael Davidson. Depositing organization: Florida State University, Tallahassee.
Backbone
  Vector backbone: mCrimson
  Backbone size w/o insert (bp): 4750
  Vector type: Mammalian Expression
  Selectable markers: Neomycin (select with G418)
Growth in bacteria
  Bacterial resistance: Kanamycin, 50 μg/mL
  Growth temperature: 37°C
  Growth strain: DH5alpha
  Copy number: High Copy
Gene/Insert
  Gene/Insert name: Cx43 (alt names: Rat Alpha-1 Connexin 43; NM_012567.2)
  Species: R. norvegicus (rat)
  Promoter: CMV
  Tag / fusion protein: mCrimson
  Cloning method: Unknown
  Sequencing primers: 5′ CMV-F; 3′ SV40pA-R
Terms and licenses: Academic/Nonprofit Terms; Industry Terms
Depositor comments: R. norvegicus (rat) Alpha-1 Connexin 43. Excitation = 588; Emission = 615
How to cite: mCrimson-Cx43-7 was a gift from Michael Davidson (Addgene plasmid # 56180 ; http://n2t.net/addgene:56180 ; RRID:Addgene_56180)
