[The description below was written by a language model from this plasmid's Addgene catalogue record.]
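Description:
mCrimson-Cx43-7 is a mammalian expression plasmid that produces rat alpha-1 connexin 43 (Cx43) fused to the red fluorescent protein mCrimson. It is built on an mCrimson vector backbone of about 4.75 kb (excluding the insert). It is maintained in E. coli as a high-copy plasmid under kanamycin selection. It also carries a neomycin resistance marker, so transfected mammalian cells can be selected with G418, for example to derive stable lines. The record does not list the origin of replication or give a feature map. The listed sequencing primers, a forward CMV primer and a reverse SV40 polyA primer, suggest that the fusion cassette lies between the CMV promoter and an SV40 polyadenylation signal.

The CMV promoter drives strong constitutive expression of the fusion in a wide range of mammalian cell types. Cx43 is a gap junction channel subunit. Connexins assemble into hemichannels that traffic to the plasma membrane and dock with partners on neighbouring cells, forming gap junction plaques. Tagging Cx43 with mCrimson therefore yields a fluorescent marker for these structures, and the stated purpose of the construct is gap junction localization. The reported excitation maximum is 588 nm and the emission maximum is 615 nm, which places the signal in the orange-red range and makes it convenient to combine with green or cyan probes in multicolour imaging. The record does not state which end of Cx43 carries the fluorescent protein. The "7" in the name may refer to a linker length, but the record does not explain it, and the cloning method is listed as unknown.
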