>Addgene plasmid #56180 | mCrimson-Cx43-7 | depositor partial sequence | sequence record 87079 | insert sequence
ACGTCAGATCCGCTAGCGCTACCGGACTCAGATCTCGAGCTCAAGCTTCGAATTCGGCAGCACTTTTCTT
TCATTGGGGGGAAGGCGTGAGGAAAGTACCAAACAGCAGCAGACTTTTAAACTTTAAACAGACAGGTCTG
AGAGCCTGAACTCTCATTTTTCCTTTGACTTCAGCCTCCAAGGAGTTCCACCAACTTTGGCGCGCCGGCT
TCACTTTCATTAAGTGAAAGAGAGGTGCCCAGACATGGGTGACTGGAGTGCCTTGGGGAAGCTTCTGGAC
AAGGTCCAAGCCTACTCCACCGCTGGAGGGAAGGTGTGGCTGTCAGTGCTCTTCATATTCAGAATCCTGC
TCCTGGGGACAGCTGTTGAGTCAGCTTGGGGTGATGAACAGTCTGCCTTTCGCTGTAACACTCAACAACC
TGGCTGCGAAAACGTCTGCTATGACAAGTCCTTCCCCATCTCTCACGTGCGCTTCTGGGTCCTTCAGATC
ATATTCGTGTCTGTGCCCACACTCCTGTACTTGGCCCATGTGTTCTATGTGATGAGGAAGGAAGAGAAGC
TAAACAAGAAAGAAGAGGAGCTCAAAGTGGCCCAGACTGACGGGGTCAACGTGGAGATGCACCTGAAGCA
GATTGAAATCAAGAAGTTCAAGTACGGGATTGAAGAGCACGGCAAGGTGAAAATGAGGGGCGGCTTGCTG
AGAACCTACATCATCAGCATCCTCTTCAAGTCTGTCTTCGAGGTGGCCTTCCTGCTCATCCAGTGGTACA
TCTATGGGTTCAGCTTGAGCGCGGTCTACACCTGCAAGAGAGATCCCTGCCCCCACCAGGTAGACTGCTT
CCTCTCACGTCCCACGGAGAAAACCATCTTCATCATCTTCATGCTGGTGGTGTCCTTGGTGTCTCTCGCT
TTGAACATCATTGAGCTCTTCTACGTCTTCTTCAAAGGCGTTAAGGATCGCGTGAAGGGAAGAAGCGATC
CTTACCACGCCACCACTGGCCCACTGAGCCCATCAAAAGACTGCGGATCTCCAAAATACGCCTACTTCAA
TGGCTGCTCCTCACCAACGGCTCCACTCTCGCCTATGTCTCCTCCTGGGTACAAGCTGGTTACTGGTGAC
AGAAACAATTCCTCGTGCCGCAATTACAACAAGCAAGCTAGCGAGCAAAACTGGGCGAACTACAGCGCAG
AGCAAAATCGCATGGGGCAGGCCGGAAGCACCATCTCCAACTCGCACGCCCAGCCGTTCGATTTCCCCGA
CGACAACCAGAATGCCAAAAAAGTTGCTGCTGGACATGAACTCCAGCCATTAGCCATCGTGGACCAACGA
CCTTCCAGCAGAGCCAGCAGCCGCGCCAGCAGCAGGCCTCGGCCTGATGACCTGGAGATTGCGGATCCAC
CGGTCGCCACCATGGTGAGCAAGGGCGAGGAGCTGATCAAGGAGAACATGCACAGCAAGCTGTACCTGGA
AGGCAGCGTGAACGGCCACCAGTTCAAGTGCACCCACGAAGGGGAGGGCAAGCCCTACGAGGGCACCCAG
ACCAACAGGATCAAGGTGGTGGAGGGAGGCCCCCTGCCGTTCGCATTCGACATCCTGGCCACCATGTTTA
TGTACGGGAGCAAGGCCTTCATCAAGTACCCCAAGGGCCTCCCCGATTATTTTAAGCAGTCCTTCCCTGA
GGGCTTCACATGGGAGAGAGTCATGGTGTTCGAAGACGGGGGCGTGCTGACCGCCACCCAGGACACCAGC
CTCCAGGACGGCTGCCTCATCTACAACGTGAAGCTGAGAGGGGTGAACTTCCCAGCCAACGGCCCCGTGA
TGAAGCAGACAACACTGGGCTGGGAGCCCAGCACCGAGACCCTGTACCCCGCTGACGGCGCCCTGGAAGG
CAGATGCGACATGGCCCTGAAGCTCGTGGGCGGGGGCCACCTGCACTGCAACTTCAAGACCACATACAAA
TCCAAGAAACCCGCTACAAACCTCAAGATGCCCGGCGTCCACTACGTGGACCGCAGACTGGAAAGAATCA
AGGAGGCCGACAACGAGACCTACGTCGAGCAGCACGAGGTGGCTGTGGCCAGATACTGCGACCTCCCTAG
CAAACTGGGGCACAAACTTAATGGCATGGACGAGCTGTACAAGTAAGCGGCCGCGACTCTAGATCATAAT
CAGCCATACCAC
